>Addgene plasmid #230075 | fabp10a:lox2272-loxp-nls-mTagBFP2-stop-lox2272-H2B-mGL-stop-loxp-mCherry-NTR2.0; cmlc2:EGFP | addgene full sequence | sequence record 460027 | Addgene NGS Result
GGAACAGGAGAGCGCACGAGGGAGCTTCCAGGGGGAAACGCCTGGTATCTTTATAGTCCTGTCGGGTTTC
GCCACCTCTGACTTGAGCGTCGATTTTTGTGATGCTCGTCAGGGGGGCGGAGCCTATGGAAAAACGCCAG
CAACGCGGCCTTTTTACGGTTCCTGGCCTTTTGCTGGCCTTTTGCTCACATGTTCTTTCCGATCAGAGGT
GTAAAGTACTTGAGTAATTTTACTTGATTACTGTACTTAAGTATTATTTTTGGGGATTTTTACTTTACTT
GAGTACAATTAAAAATCAATACTTTTACTTTTACTTAATTACATTTTTTTAGAAAAAAAAGTACTTTTTA
CTCCTTACAATTTTATTTACAGTCAAAAAGTACTTATTTTTTGGAGATCACTTCATTCTATTTTCCCTTG
CTATTACCAAACCAATTGAATTGCGCTGATGCCCAGTTTAATTACCCTGTTATCCCTAGGTACCAAAGCT
TAAATCAGTTGTGTTAAATAAGAGACATTCAAAATAAATGTAAATGACGTCTCCAAATCAGCAGACTTAA
CATTCTTTAAAATGATTGATTCAATAGTGATAAAAATCAGGCATAGCCAGTTGTAACTTTAGATAAATTA
CAGAAAATGTCAAATACAGAGAACCGATTCTTTTTTATGATACATCCAAGCACACATTTAACACAATCCA
GGCAAACCCCGAATTTCACAGTCACAAGCACTGTTTGTACAAGAGCTTTGCCTAAGGACACACAGTCTCT
ATAAGTCCAGGTCGTTGGTTTCACTCTTATTTTAAACATGTGACATTTTTCCTGCCATCCTGTCTTAGGC
TGCTGTTTGCTTCATTCCATGTCACATTAAATTCCTCAGTAGCACCTTTTACACACACAGCCAATCTTTT
CCAGAAAATTCAATTGCTTTGAAGAGATAATGTGTGAACAAATCCATTTAGAAAAGGAAAATTAAGAATT
TGTAAAATCATCTGTAAATTGTTGGCATTCTTCTGTATATGAACATCACATCATTTACAGGTAAAGGTCT
GGTCATTAATTATATGACAATTTACTGGTATTATTTTGTGAAAGGGGCTATTTTCAATGCGTTCATCCAT
CCTTTTCATCCCTCAAATCTCTCATTCACGTCCCCCTCCCCATCTGCACACTTTATCTCATTTTCCACCC
TGCTGGAATCTGAGCACTTGTGCAGTTATCAGGGCTCCTGTATTTAGGAGGCTCTGGGTGTCCATGTAGG
GGACGAACAGAAACACTGCAGACCTTTATAGAAGAACAATTGATAAGAGTCCTCATACATAAAGACTCCA
TTAGTAAGCCAGTGACCCAGGAGCCCAGACCAACAGCAAAGCAGACAGTGACCATGGTGAGCAAGGGCGA
GGAGCTGTTCACCGGGGTGGTGCCCATCCTGGTCGAGCTGGACGGCGACGTAAACGGCCACAAGTTCAGC
GTGTCCGGCGAGGGCGAGGGCGATGCCACCTACGGCAAGCTGACCCTGAAGTTCATCTGCACCACCGGCA
AGCTGCCCGTGCCCTGGCCCACCCTCGTGACCACCCTGACCTACGGCGTGCAGTGCTTCAGCCGCTACCC
CGACCACATGAAGCAGCACGACTTCTTCAAGTCCGCCATGCCCGAAGGCTACGTCCAGGAGCGCACCATC
TTCTTCAAGGACGACGGCAACTACAAGACCCGCGCCGAGGTGAAGTTCGAGGGCGACACCCTGGTGAACC
GCATCGAGCTGAAGGGCATCGACTTCAAGGAGGACGGCAACATCCTGGGGCACAAGCTGGAGTACAACTA
CAACAGCCACAACGTCTATATCATGGCCGACAAGCAGAAGAACGGCATCAAGGTGAACTTCAAGATCCGC
CACAACATCGAGGACGGCAGCGTGCAGCTCGCCGACCACTACCAGCAGAACACCCCCATCGGCGACGGCC
CCGTGCTGCTGCCCGACAACCACTACCTGAGCACCCAGTCCGCCCTGAGCAAAGACCCCAACGAGAAGCG
CGATCACATGGTCCTGCTGGAGTTCGTGACCGCCGCCGGGATCACTCTCGGCATGGACGAGCTGTACAAG
TAAAGCGGCCCGCTGATCAGCCTCGACTGTGCCTTCTAGTTGCCAGCCATCTGTTGTTTGCCCCTCCCCC
GTGCCTTCCTTGACCCTGGAAGGTGCCACTCCCACTGTCCTTTCCTAATAAAATGAGGAAATTGCATCGC
ATTGTCTGAGTAGGTGTCATTCTATTCTGGGGGGTGGGTTGGGGCAGGACAGCAAGGGGGAGGATTGGGA
AGACAATAGCAGGCATGCTGGGGAGAGATCGCCGCCACCGCGGTGGGTACCTAAGATACATTGATGAGTT
TGGACAAACCACAACTAGAATGCAGTGAAAAAAATGCTTTATTTGTGAAATTTGTGATGCTATTGCTTTA
TTTGTAACCATTATAAGCTGCAATAAACAAGTTAACAACAACAATTGCATTCATTTTATGTTTCAGGTTC
AGGGGGAGGTGTGGGAGGTTTTTTAAAGCAAGTAAAACCTCTACAAATGTGGTATGGCTGATTATGATCT
AGAGTCGCGGCCGCTTAATTAAGTCGACATGCATGGAGGGAGAAGTGGCGGGGGTGGGGGCGAGGGTGGG
GGGGATGATGGCATGCAGCACTGGGGTTCCTTAGGAGGGACAAGGTCCCCGTTTCTCCCCATGTTCTGAG
ATATTTGAAGGACTTGGGGAGGGAGTCAGCTGACCGGGAGAAGCAAGACCTCTGCAGAGGAAGGACCTCG
AATTAACGCTTACAATTTACGCCTATAAGATACATTGATGAGTTTGGACAAACCACAACTAGAATGCAGT
GAAAAAAATGCTTTATTTGTGAAATTTGTGATGCTATTGCTTTATTTGTAACCATTATAAGCTGCAATAA
ACAAGTTAACAACAACAATTGCATTCATTTTATGTTTCAGGTTCAGGGGGAGGTGTGGGAGGTTTTTTAA
AGCAAGTAAAACCTCTACAAATGTGGTATGGCTGATTATGATCTAGAGTCCCTAGGCCGCTTCAGATTTC
GGTAAAAACAGTCTCTGCTGACCAACGTGATTTTGGCAGCTTAGCATTAAAATCGTCTTCGCTATGGTAA
CCCAGCGGCACAATCACCACGCTGGTAAAGCCCTTCTCACGCAGACCAAACTCCTCATCAAGCACCTTGG
CATCGAAGCCTTCAATTGGCACCGCGTCGATCTCCATCGCAGAAGCACCCAATAGCAGCGTCCCCACATT
GAGGTAAACTTGCTTTTCCATCCAGTGATGCGCGTCTTTCAAGTCAAAGCGGTGCATGTTGACGAAAAAT
GAACGACCAGCGTGCATGCCATTTTTTGCTTCGACATCGGCGTAGCGGCCATCTTTGTCTTCGCTTTCCA
AAAGGTCGAGTAGGTACGCTTCATCAATCGCCGTTTTGGCGCAGAACACCACAACGTGAGAAGCATCCAA
AATCTTGCGCTCATTAGCAGCAAAACCACCTTGTGTTGCTTTGGCGATGCGCGCTTTTCCCTCTTCACTG
CTCGCGACAATAAAATGCCAAGGTTGCGAGTTGACACTGGACGCACTCATGCGGATTAACTCTTTCACTG
CCGCGACTTTCTCTTCAGGCAATTTGCGCGAAGCATCAAAGGCTTTGGTGGAGTAGCGGGATTGGGCAGC
TTGAACAATAGTCATGGCGGCGCCGCCGCCTGAGTTCGATGCTTGAGCACGTGATCTGAGGGATCCCTTG
TACAGCTCGTCCATGCCGCCGGTGGAGTGGCGGCCCTCGGCGCGTTCGTACTGTTCCACGATGGTGTAGT
CCTCGTTGTGGGAGGTGATGTCCAACTTGATGTTGACGTTGTAGGCGCCGGGCAGCTGCACGGGCTTCTT
GGCCTTGTAGGTGGTCTTGACCTCAGCGTCGTAGTGGCCGCCGTCCTTCAGCTTCAGCCTCTGCTTGATC
TCGCCCTTCAGGGCGCCGTCCTCGGGGTACATCCGCTCGGAGGAGGCCTCCCAGCCCATGGTCTTCTTCT
GCATTACGGGGCCGTCGGAGGGGAAGTTGGTGCCGCGCAGCTTCACCTTGTAGATGAACTCGCCGTCCTG
CAGGGAGGAGTCCTGGGTCACGGTCACCACGCCGCCGTCCTCGAAGTTCATCACGCGCTCCCACTTGAAG
CCCTCGGGGAAGGACAGCTTCAAGTAGTCGGGGATGTCGGCGGGGTGCTTCACGTAGGCCTTGGAGCCGT
ACATGAACTGAGGGGACAGGATGTCCCAGGCGAAGGGCAGGGGGCCACCCTTGGTCACCTTCAGCTTGGC
GGTCTGGGTGCCCTCGTAGGGGCGGCCCTCGCCCTCGCCCTCGATCTCGAACTCGTGGCCGTTCACGGAG
CCCTCCATGTGCACCTTGAAGCGCATGAACTCCTTGATGATGGCCATGTTATCCTCCTCGCCCTTGCTCA
CCATGGTGGCGACCGGTATAACTTCGTATAATGTATGCTATACGAAGTTATCTCGATTAAGATACATTGA
TGAGTTTGGACAAACCACAACTAGAATGCAGTGAAAAAAATGCTTTATTTGTGAAATTTGTGATGCTATT
GCTTTATTTGTAACCATTATAAGCTGCAATAAACAAGTTAACAACAACAATTGCATTCATTTTATGTTTC
AGGTTCAGGGGGAGGTGTGGGAGGTTTTTTAAAGCAAGTAAAACCTCTACAAATGTGGTATGGCTGATTA
TGATCTAGAGTCGGCCGCTTTACTTGTACAGCTCGTCCATGTCATGTGTAATCCCGGCGGCGGTCACCCT
CTCCTTCAGGACCATGTGATCGCGCTTCTCGTTGGGGTCTTTGCTCAGTTTGGACTGATGGCTCAGGTAG
TGGTTGTCGGGCAGCAGCACGGGGCCGTCGCCGATGGGGGTGTTCTGCTGGTAGTGGTCGGCGAGCTGCA
CGCCGCCGTCCTCAACGTTGTGGCGGGTCTTGAAGTTAGCCTTGATGCCGTTCTTCTGCTTGTCGGCCGT
GATATAGACCTTGTGGCTGTTGAAGTTGTACTCCAGCTTGTGCCCCAGGATGTTGCCGTCCTCCTTGAAG
TCGATGCCCTTCAGCACGATGCGGTTCACCAGGGTGTCGCCCTCGAACTTCACCTCGGCGCGGGTCTTGT
AGGTTCCGTCGTCCTTGAAAGAGATGGTGCGCTCCTGGACGTAGCCTTCGGGCATGGCGGACTTGAAGAA
GTCGTGCTGCTTCATGTGGTCGGGGTAGCGGGCGAAGCAGGCCACGCCGTAGCCTAAGGTGGTCACGAGG
GTGGGCCAGGGCACGGGCAGCTTGCCGGTGGTGCAGATGAACTTCAGGGTCAGCTTGCCGTTGGTGGCAT
CGCCCTCGCCCTCGCCGCGGACGCTGAACTTGTGGCCGTTTACGTCGCCGTCCAGCTCGACCAGGATGGG
CACCACCCCGGTGAACAGCTCCTCGCCCTTGCTCACCATGGTGGCCCGCGGTAGCGCTAGCCCACCTCCG
CCGCTGCCCCCACCTCCAGATCCACCCCCGCCGGAGCCTCCACCCCCAGATCC
[291 nt withheld, positions 5584-5874]
CTTCTTGCCGCCTTTCTTCTGCGCCTTAGTCACCGCCTTCTTGGAGCCCTTTTTCGGGGCGGGAGCAGAC
TTCGCTGGCTCTGGCATGGTGGCGACCGGTGGATCAATAACTTCGTATAAAGTATCCTATACGAAGTTAT
CCTAGATCCTAGAGTCGCGGCCAATTCCTACAGGAACAGGTGGTGGCGGCCCTCGGAGCATTAACGCTTA
CAATTTACGCCTTAAGATACATTGATGAGTTTGGACAAACCACAACTAGAATGCAGTGAAAAAAATGCTT
TATTTGTGAAATTTGTGATGCTATTGCTTTATTTGTAACCATTATAAGCTGCAATAAACAAGTTAACAAC
AACAATTGCATTCATTTTATGTTTCAGGTTCAGGGGGAGGTGTGGGAGGTTTTTTAAAGCAAGTAAAACC
TCTACAAATGTGGTATGGCTGATTATGATCTAGAGTCGGCCGCACACTTTAATCCAGCTTCTTTTTCTTC
GCTGCTGGATTAAGCTTGTGCCCCAGTTTGCTAGGGAGGTCGCAGTATCTGGCCACTGCCACCTCGTGCT
GCTCGACGTAGGTCTCGTTGTTGGCCTCCTTGATTCTTTCCAGTCTGTAGTCCACATAGTAGACGCCAGG
CATCTTGAGGTTCTTAGCGGGTTTCTTGGATCTATATGTGGTCTTGGCGTTTGCGATCAGATGGCTCCCG
CCCACGAGCTTCAGGGCCATGTCGTTTCTGCCTTCCAGGCCGCCGTCAGCGGGGTACAGCGTCTCGGTGA
AGGCCTCCCAGCCGAGTGTTTTCTTCTGCATCACAGGGCCGTTGGATGTGAAGTTCACCCCTCTGATCTT
GACGTTGTAGATGAGGCAGCCGTCCTGGAGGCTGGTGTCCTGGGTAGCGGTCAGCACGCCCCCGTCTTCG
TATGTGGTGACTCTCTCCCATGTGAAGCCCTCAGGGAAGGACTGCTTGAAGAAGTCGGGGATGCCCTGGG
TGTGGTTGATGAAGGTCTTGCTGCCGTAGAGGAAGCTAGTAGCCAGGATGTCGAAGGCGAAGGGGAGAGG
GCCGCCCTCGACCACCTTGATTCTCATGGTCTGGGTGCCCTCGTAGGGCTTGCCTTCGCCCTCGGATGTG
CACTTGAAGTGATGGTTGTCCACGGTGCCCTCCATGTACAGCTTCATGTGCATGTTCTCCTTAATCAGCT
CTTCGCCCTTAGACACCTTTTTCTTTTTTGCCTGGCCGGCCTTTTTCGTGGCCGCCGGCCTTTTCATGGT
GGCAGATCTGCCGGTATAACTTCGTATAATGTATGCTATACGAAGTTATCTCGAGTTATAACTTCGTATA
AAGTATCCTATACGAAGTTATGAGATCGGCGCGCCGAATTCGCTAGCGATCAACACAAAGTGAAGGTCAG
CTTCAGATCTGCAGCTTTTATATCGAGAGGAGTTCAGTCAATGACCTGCTGCTGTTTGAACAACCCACCG
TTCATCAACTCCAGCAGAAGATGAGGTAAATGCCCTCACACACACAGCAGTAGCAGACCAAAAATAAAGA
CTCGTCAGTGCATGTGGAATATTGCACCAGGATTTGACGACTTAAAGGGACAGATCACCCAAAAAATTCT
GCTCCAGAATGAAGATACCGAATGGTGAAAAAACAGCCATTGACTTCCATAGTATTTTTTGTTGTTACTA
TGGAAGTCAATGGCTGCTTTTTTTCCAATATTCTTCCAAAAATCTTTTTCTGTGAAAGTAATTCATAAAA
GTTTACAACCATTCGACTGTGAGGAAATGTTTCTTGGGTGAACTGCTTTTTTAAATCAATTAAATGTATC
AAAAGAGATTTTGATACAGAATTAATATTTTAAAAGTTGTTCCTTTGATCTTTCTAATTCTAATAAAATA
AAAGTAAAATGCATGAGACATGATCTGAGAGATTTATTGGTCCAGTATGTCAGACTGTAAAATAAAATAA
AATAAAATAAAATAAATATTAAAATAAAATAAATAATAAAATAAATAAATAAAAATGAATAAATAAAAAA
ATTAAATTAAATGCATGAGACATGATCTGAGAGATTTATTGGTCCATATGTCAGACTGTAAAATAAAATA
AGATGAAATAAAATAAAATAGACAATAAAATAAAAAATAAAATAAAATAAAATGCATAAGACATGATCTG
AGTTTTTTCGGTCCAGTATGTCAGATTGTAAAAAACAAACAAACAAATGCAAGGAAACAAACAAACAAAC
AATTTAATTGAATTAAATAAAGTTAAGTTAAATGCATGAGACATGATCTGATGGTTTTTAATTCAGTATT
TGTCAGACTGTAAAATAAAAATATTAAAATTAATAATATAAAATGAAATAAAATAAAATGAAATGCATAA
GACATGATCTGAGGGTTTTTAGTTCAGTATTTGTCAGACTGTAAAATAAAATAAAATAAAAAAATAAAAA
AAAGTAAAAGGAAATTAAATTAAAAATTAAATTAAATGTAAAAAGGCACAAGGCATGATCTGCAGGAATA
AATAAACAAATAAATAAACAAATAATTGCTAAATAAACAACTAAATAAATAAATAGATAAATAAAATAAT
AAATAAATAAAATAATCTTAATAAACTTAAAGCACGAGAGTTGACCTGCAGGATTGATTCAGTTTGCTCA
GCATATGTGTTGTGCTGGACTGGATTCTCCTGTCAGACCAGTTTTGCAAATGTTTCTGCTCTGTTTGAAC
ACACGACGGTCAATGACCTGCTGGTCTGTGGAGTTTGCTTCAAATAATCACCCTCAGGTTGCATAATCAT
ATTAGAAACAGCCTCAATCTGTCTATTCTGAAATATCAGCAGATGAATCATTCATCCAGCCAAAGATTAG
TCTCTAATAATGCAGATGGAAAGTCTGTTCAGTCTGACAACAAAAGGCTGGTTAAGTTAGTTTAAAGTTT
TGAATAGCTTACCATTTAAACATATACCACTAACTGGCATATTTAAACTGCATTGACACATGGTTAAATG
TTACCTCATTCCCTTAATTACACTTTTTATTCAAGCAACGTCGATTACTTTAGTTTTTTGCCCCTGAAAA
TTAAACTAAAGTAAATGAGTTGTTTTGTAAGAATATATATATATATATATACACTGAAAAAAATTATTCA
GAGATGATTCCTTGGATTTACTCAATTTTTTTACGTTAAGTGGCTGTAAACAATTTATTAGGGCTGAATT
TAAACAAACAGATTAAGTTGTATTTTATTAAATTTAATTTGTTTGCTTAAAATCAACACAAATAAATTAT
TTGCAACAGTTTTGCAGACATCATTTTTTTTGCAATCAGAATTATTTAACCCCTTAAATTTATTAGCCCC
CCTGTTTATTTTGTTCAATTTCTGTTTATCGGAGAGCAGATTGTTTCAGCACATTTCTAATCATAATAGT
TTTAATAACTGATTTATTTTATCTTTGCCATGATGACAGTCAATAATATTAGACTAGATATTCTTCAAGA
CACTTCTATACAGCTTAAAGTGACATTTAAAGGCTTAACTAGGTTAATTAGGGTAACTAGGCAGGTTAGG
GTAATTAGGCAAGTCATTGTATACCGATGGTTTGTTCTGTAGACTATCGAAAAAAAATAGCTTAAAGGGG
CTAATAATATTGACCTTAAAATGGCATAAAAACTATTAAAAACTAATTTTATTCTATAATATATAAAACA
AATGAGGCTTTCGCCAGAAGAAAAATATTATCAAATGAAAAATTCTAAGGGGGGCTAATAATATATCGTC
CAGTTTTGGTGAGTCTGTGTGAATTGTAGCCTCAGTTTCCTGTTCTTAGCTGACAGGAGCGGCACCCGGT
GTGGTCTTCTGCTGCTGTAGCCCATCTGCCTCAAGGTTGGACGTGTTGTGTGTTCAGAGATGCTCTTCTG
CAGAGCTCGAGATTACCCTGTTATCCCTAAAGCTTAAACAAGAATCTCTAGTTTTCTTTCTTGCTTTTAC
TTTTACTTCCTTAATACTCAAGTACAATTTTAATGGAGTACTTTTTTACTTTTACTCAAGTAAGATTCTA
GCCAGATACTTTTACTTTTAATTGAGTAAAATTTTCCCTAAGTACTTGTACTTTCACTTGAGTAAAATTT
TTGAGTACTTTTTACACCTCTGATCATTGGGACGTCAGGTGGCACTTTTCGGGGAAATGTGCGCGGAACC
CCTATTTGTTTATTTTTCTAAATACATTCAAATATGTATCCGCTCATGAGACAATAACCCTGATAAATGC
TTCAATAATATTGAAAAAGGAAGAGTATGAGTATTCAACATTTCCGTGTCGCCCTTATTCCCTTTTTTGC
GGCATTTTGCCTTCCTGTTTTTGCTCACCCAGAAACGCTGGTGAAAGTAAAAGATGCTGAAGATCAGTTG
GGTGCACGAGTGGGTTACATCGAACTGGATCTCAACAGCGGTAAGATCCTTGAGAGTTTTCGCCCCGAAG
AACGTTTTCCAATGATGAGCACTTTTAAAGTTCTGCTATGTGGCGCGGTATTATCCCGTATTGACGCCGG
GCAAGAGCAACTCGGTCGCCGCATACACTATTCTCAGAATGACTTGGTTGAGTACTCACCAGTCACAGAA
AAGCATCTTACGGATGGCATGACAGTAAGAGAATTATGCAGTGCTGCCATAACCATGAGTGATAACACTG
CGGCCAACTTACTTCTGACAACGATCGGAGGACCGAAGGAGCTAACCGCTTTTTTGCACAACATGGGGGA
TCATGTAACTCGCCTTGATCGTTGGGAACCGGAGCTGAATGAAGCCATACCAAACGACGAGCGTGACACC
ACGATGCCTGTAGCAATGGCAACAACGTTGCGCAAACTATTAACTGGCGAACTACTTACTCTAGCTTCCC
GGCAACAATTAATAGACTGGATGGAGGCGGATAAAGTTGCAGGACCACTTCTGCGCTCGGCCCTTCCGGC
TGGCTGGTTTATTGCTGATAAATCTGGAGCCGGTGAGCGTGGGTCTCGCGGTATCATTGCAGCACTGGGG
CCAGATGGTAAGCCCTCCCGTATCGTAGTTATCTACACGACGGGGAGTCAGGCAACTATGGATGAACGAA
ATAGACAGATCGCTGAGATAGGTGCCTCACTGATTAAGCATTGGTAACTGTCAGACCAAGTTTACTCATA
TATACTTTAGATTGATTTAAAACTTCATTTTTAATTTAAAAGGATCTAGGTGAAGATCCTTTTTGATAAT
CTCATGACCAAAATCCCTTAACGTGAGTTTTCGTTCCACTGAGCGTCAGACCCCGTAGAAAAGATCAAAG
GATCTTCTTGAGATCCTTTTTTTCTGCGCGTAATCTGCTGCTTGCAAACAAAAAAACCACCGCTACCAGC
GGTGGTTTGTTTGCCGGATCAAGAGCTACCAACTCTTTTTCCGAAGGTAACTGGCTTCAGCAGAGCGCAG
ATACCAAATACTGTTCTTCTAGTGTAGCCGTAGTTAGGCCACCACTTCAAGAACTCTGTAGCACCGCCTA
CATACCTCGCTCTGCTAATCCTGTTACCAGTGGCTGCTGCCAGTGGCGATAAGTCGTGTCTTACCGGGTT
GGACTCAAGACGATAGTTACCGGATAAGGCGCAGCGGTCGGGCTGAACGGGGGGTTCGTGCACACAGCCC
AGCTTGGAGCGAACGACCTACACCGAACTGAGATACCTACAGCGTGAGCTATGAGAAAGCGCCACGCTTC
CCGAAGGGAGAAAGGCGGACAGGTATCCGGTAAGCGGCAGGGTC
Features (pLannotate 1.2.2; 25 found; start..end, strand, type, name):
   1384..2103    +  CDS            EGFP: the original enhanced GFP (Yang et al., 1996) mammalian codon-optimized
   2127..2238    +  polyA_signal   bGH poly(A) signal: bovine growth hormone polyadenylation signal
   2362..2483    -  polyA_signal   SV40 poly(A) signal: SV40 polyadenylation signal
   2506..2589    -  CDS            large T antigen (fragment): large T antigen from SV40 (simian virus 40)
   2826..2947    -  polyA_signal   SV40 poly(A) signal: SV40 polyadenylation signal
   2970..3053    -  CDS            large T antigen (fragment): large T antigen from SV40 (simian virus 40)
   3075..3725    -  CDS            nfsB: NFSB_SALTY - Also known as nfnB From Salmonella typhimurium (strain LT2 / SGSC1412 / ATCC 700720).
   3777..4484    -  CDS            mCherry: mCherry is a basic (constitutively fluorescent) red fluorescent protein published in 2004, derived from Discosoma sp.. It is reported to be a very rapidly-maturing monomer with low acid sensitivity.
   4498..4531    -  protein_bind   loxP: Cre-mediated recombination occurs in the 8-bp core sequence (GCATACAT). Cre recombinase
   4538..4659    -  polyA_signal   SV40 poly(A) signal: SV40 polyadenylation signal
   4682..4765    -  CDS            large T antigen (fragment): large T antigen from SV40 (simian virus 40)
   4780..5499    -  CDS            mGreenLantern: monomeric GFP derivative that displays exceptionally high brightness in cells (Campbell et al., 2020)
   5584..5961    -  CDS            H2B (sequence partly withheld): human histone H2B; HIST1H2BJ
   5981..6014    -  protein_bind   lox2272: Cre-mediated recombination occurs in the 8-bp core sequence (GGATACTT). lox2272 sites are compatible with each other, but incompatible with loxP or loxN sites (Lee and Saito, 1988). Cre recombinase
   6043..6073    -  CDS            dTomato (fragment): dimeric variant of DsRed fluorescent protein (Shaner et al., 2004) mammalian codon-optimized
   6097..6218    -  polyA_signal   SV40 poly(A) signal: SV40 polyadenylation signal
   6241..6324    -  CDS            large T antigen (fragment): large T antigen from SV40 (simian virus 40)
   6346..6372    -  CDS            NLS: nuclear localization signal (Makkerh et al., 1996)
   6373..7081    -  CDS            mTagBFP2 (fragment): enhanced monomeric blue fluorescent protein (Subach et al., 2011) mammalian codon-optimized
   7081..7128    -  CDS            nucleoplasmin NLS: bipartite nuclear localization signal from nucleoplasmin
   7150..7183    -  protein_bind   loxP: Cre-mediated recombination occurs in the 8-bp core sequence (GCATACAT). Cre recombinase
   7192..7225    -  protein_bind   lox2272: Cre-mediated recombination occurs in the 8-bp core sequence (GGATACTT). lox2272 sites are compatible with each other, but incompatible with loxP or loxN sites (Lee and Saito, 1988). Cre recombinase
  10066..10170   +  promoter       AmpR promoter: bla
  10171..11031   +  CDS            AmpR: β-lactamase; bla; confers resistance to ampicillin, carbenicillin, and related antibiotics
  11202..132     +  rep_origin     ori (across the origin): high-copy-number ColE1/pMB1/pBR322/pUC origin of replication
