[The description below was written by a language model from this plasmid's Addgene catalogue record and pLannotate feature annotations shown in this document.]
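Description:
fabp10a:lox2272-loxp-nls-mTagBFP2-stop-lox2272-H2B-mGL-stop-loxp-mCherry-NTR2.0; cmlc2:EGFP is a Cre/lox zebrafish expression plasmid of about 11.7 kb built on pUC57. It is propagated in E. coli at high copy from a ColE1/pUC-type origin under ampicillin selection (AmpR). The 4.6 kb synthesized insert, also called BB-NTR2.0, was cloned between EcoRI and NotI sites and is driven by the hepatocyte-specific fabp10a promoter. The automated annotation does not label this promoter, but the large unannotated region upstream of the cassette is where it would be expected to lie.

The cassette is a Brainbow-style stochastic switch with three reading frames in series, each closed by an SV40 polyadenylation "stop". Without Cre, hepatocytes express nuclear-localised mTagBFP2, which is flanked by NLS sequences. A lox2272 and a loxP site sit in tandem ahead of the blue reporter, with their partners placed after the first and second stops. Because the two site types are mutually incompatible, Cre produces one of two exclusive outcomes. Recombination between the lox2272 sites removes mTagBFP2 and brings H2B-mGreenLantern under the promoter. Recombination between the loxP sites removes both upstream units and switches on mCherry-NTR2.0. NTR2.0 is the improved Vibrio vulnificus NfsB nitroreductase, which the annotation tool matched only to a homologous Salmonella nfsB. It makes expressing cells susceptible to prodrug-induced ablation.

A separate, oppositely oriented EGFP unit with a bGH poly(A) corresponds to the cmlc2:EGFP heart marker used to identify transgenic animals. The stated use is partial ablation of the mCherry-NTR2.0 hepatocyte subset, followed by lineage tracing of regenerating hepatocytes. No transposon or other integration elements are annotated or described.
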