Addgene plasmid #230075: fabp10a:lox2272-loxp-nls-mTagBFP2-stop-lox2272-H2B-mGL-stop-loxp-mCherry-NTR2.0; cmlc2:EGFP
Purpose: Partial ablation using NTR2 and subsequent lineage tracing of regenerating hepatocytes in zebrafish.
Depositing lab: Sumeet Pal Singh. Depositing organization: Universite Libre de Bruxelles. Publication: CellCousin2: an optimized system for partial ablation and tracing of regenerative lineages. Hovhannisyan GG, Akhourbi T, Eski SE, Pirson I, Gurzov EN, Singh SP. NPJ Regen Med. 2026 Mar 30. doi: 10.1038/s41536-026-00473-y. PubMed 41912583.
Backbone
  Vector backbone: pUC57
  Vector type: Cre/Lox ; Zebrafish Expression
Growth in bacteria
  Bacterial resistance: Ampicillin, 100 μg/mL
  Growth temperature: 37°C
  Growth strain: DH5alpha
  Copy number: High Copy
Gene/Insert
  Gene/Insert name: lox2272-loxp-nls-mTagBFP2-stop-lox2272-H2B-mGL-stop-loxp-mCherry-NTR2.0 (alt name: BB-NTR2.0)
  Species: D. rerio (zebrafish); Aequorea victoria, Entacmaea quadricolor, Discosoma sp., Vibrio vulnificus
  Insert size (bp): 4642
  GenBank ID: AAV52164 OP373690.1
  Promoter: fabp10a
  Cloning method: Restriction Enzyme; 5′ cloning site EcoRI (not destroyed); 3′ cloning site NotI (not destroyed)
  Sequencing primers: 5′ gtcgtcaaatcctggtgcaa
Resource information
  A portion of this plasmid was derived from a plasmid made by: Jeff Mumm: Sequence for NTR 2.0 was obtained from 5xUAS:GAP-mCherry-P2A-NfsB_Vv F70A/F108Y,he:tagBFP2 (Addgene Plasmid #158653). This sequence was used to synthesize the insert.
Terms and licenses: Academic/Nonprofit Terms; Industry Terms: Not Available to Industry
Depositor comments: Please visit https://doi.org/10.1101/2025.05.23.655316 for bioRxiv preprint.
How to cite: fabp10a:lox2272-loxp-nls-mTagBFP2-stop-lox2272-H2B-mGL-stop-loxp-mCherry-NTR2.0; cmlc2:EGFP was a gift from Sumeet Pal Singh (Addgene plasmid # 230075 ; http://n2t.net/addgene:230075 ; RRID:Addgene_230075)
